Addgene plasmid #53069: pBullet-cg-n
Purpose: (Empty Backbone) destination vector with cis-golgi marker (alpha-man I 49AA) -ECFP for tagged fluorescent protein (N-ter-EYFP) of plant gene
Depositing lab: Joshua Heazlewood. Depositing organization: Lawrence Berkeley National Laboratory. Publication: The Plant Glycosyltransferase Clone Collection for Functional Genomics. Lao J, Oikawa A, Bromley JR, McInerney P, Suttangkakul A, Smith-Moritz AM, Plahar H, Chiu TY, Gonzalez Fernandez-Nino SM, Ebert B, Yang F, Christiansen KM, Hansen SF, Stonebloom S, Adams PD, Ronald PC, Hillson NJ, Hadi MZ, Vega-Sanchez ME, Loque D, Scheller HV, Heazlewood1 JL. Plant J. 2014 Jun 6. doi: 10.1111/tpj.12577. PubMed 24905498.
Backbone
  Vector backbone: pBullet
  Backbone manufacturer: JBEI
  Backbone size (bp): 8000
  Vector type: Synthetic Biology
  Selectable markers: Neomycin (select with G418) ; Kanamycin
Growth in bacteria
  Bacterial resistance: Chloramphenicol and Ampicillin, 25 & 100 μg/mL
  Growth temperature: 37°C
  Growth strain: ccdB Survival
  Copy number: High Copy
Gene/Insert
  Cloning method: Gateway Cloning
  Sequencing primers: 5′ ACAAGTTTGTACAAAAAAGCAGGCTTC; 3′ ACCACTTTGTACAAGAAAGCTGGGTC
Terms and licenses: Academic/Nonprofit Terms; Industry Terms: Not Available to Industry
Depositor comments: See http://gt.jbei.org/ for more information on the JBEI glycosyltransferase collection.
How to cite: pBullet-cg-n was a gift from Joshua Heazlewood (Addgene plasmid # 53069 ; http://n2t.net/addgene:53069 ; RRID:Addgene_53069)
