[The description below was written by a language model from this plasmid's Addgene catalogue record.]
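Description:
pBullet-cg-n is an empty Gateway destination vector built on the pBullet backbone (about 8 kb), designed for subcellular localisation studies of plant proteins. It is catalogued as a synthetic biology vector and is a high-copy plasmid in bacteria, selected with ampicillin and chloramphenicol. It is propagated in a ccdB-tolerant strain. The chloramphenicol resistance and that strain requirement are consistent with a standard Gateway cassette, in which a chloramphenicol marker and the toxic ccdB gene lie between the recombination sites and are displaced when a gene of interest is recombined in. This gives counter-selection against unrecombined vector. The record also lists neomycin/kanamycin (G418) as a selectable marker, presumably for selection outside the cloning host, though its context is not described.

The vector carries two fluorescent components. The first is a built-in cis-Golgi reference marker, made of the first 49 amino acids of alpha-mannosidase I fused to ECFP, which labels the cis-Golgi in cyan. The second is an EYFP tag positioned so that a plant gene inserted by Gateway recombination is expressed as an N-terminal EYFP fusion. Because marker and fusion protein come from the same plasmid, a single delivery allows the yellow signal of the test protein to be compared directly with the cyan Golgi signal to assess co-localisation. The plasmid belongs to a plant glycosyltransferase clone collection for functional genomics, where Golgi localisation is a common question. The record does not state the promoters or terminators driving either cassette, the origin of replication, or the delivery method, and no feature table is provided.
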