>Addgene plasmid #53069 | pBullet-cg-n | addgene partial sequence | sequence record 86427 | CAT-R 5'-GCAACTGACTGAAATGCCTC-3'
TCAACGGTGGTATATCCAGTGATTTTTTTCTCCATTTTAGCTTCCTTAGCTCCTGAAAATCTCGATAACT
CAAAAAATACGCCCGGTAGTGATCTTATTTCATTATGGTGAAAGTTGGAACCTCTTACGTGCCGATCAAC
GTCTCATTTTCGCCAAAAGTTGGCCCAGGGCTTCCCGGTATCAACAGGGACACCAGGATTTATTTATTCT
GCGAAGTGATCTTCCGTCACAGGTATTTATTCGGCGCAAAGTGCGTCGGGTGATGCTGCCAACTTAGTCG
ACTACAGGTCACTAATACCATCTAAGTAGTTGATTCATAGTGACTGGATATGTTGTGTTTTACAGTATTA
TGTAGTCTGTTTTTTATGCAAAATCTAATTTAATATATTGATATTTATATCATTTTACGTTTCTCGTTCA
GCTTTCTTGTACAAAGTGGTCTGATCTAGAGTCCGCAAAAATCACCAGTCTCTCTCTACAAATCTATCTC
TCTCTATTTTTCTCCAGAATAATGTGTGAGTAGTTCCCAGATAAGGGAATTAGGGTTCTTATAGGGTTTC
GCTCATGTGTTGAGCATATAAGAAACCCTTAGTATGTATTTGTATTTGTAAAATACTTCTATCAATAAAA
TTTCTAATTCCTAAAACCAAAATCCAGTGAAGCGCTACGCGTCTGTCAGACCAAGTTTACTCATATATAC
TTTAGATTGATTTAAAACTTCATTTTTAATTTAAAAGGATCTAGGTGAAGATCCTTTTTGATAATCTCAT
GACCAAAATCCCTTAACGTGAGTTTTCGTTCCACTGAGCGTCA
