>Addgene plasmid #53069 | pBullet-cg-n | addgene partial sequence | sequence record 86428 | ccdB-Fwd 5'-GCATGATGACCACCGATATG-3'
AGTGGCTGATCTCAGCCACCGCGAAAATGACATCAAAAACGCCATTAACCTGATGTTCTGGGGAATATAA
ATGTCAGGCTCCCTTATACACAGCCAGTCTGCAGGTCGATACAGTAGAAATTACAGAAACTTTATCACGT
TTAGTAAGTATAGAGGCTGAAAATCCAGATGAAGCCGAACGACTTGTAAGAGAAAAGTATAAGAGTTGTG
AAATTGTTCTTGATGCAGATGATTTTCAGGACTATGACACTAGCGTATATGAATAGGTAGATGTTTTTAT
TTTGTCACACAAAAAAGAGGCTCGCACCTCTTTTTCTTATTTCTTTTTATGATTTAATACGGCATTGAGG
ACAATAGCGAGTAGGCTGGATACGACGATTCCGTTTGAGAAGAACATTTGGAAGGCTGTCGGTCGACTAA
GTTGGCAGCATCACCCGAAGAACATTTGGAAGGCTGTCGGTCGACTACAGGTCACTAATACCATCTAAGT
AGTTGATTCATAGTGACTGGATATGTTGTGTTTTACAGTATTATGTAGTCTGTTTTTTATGCAAAATCTA
ATTTAATATATTGATATTTATATCATTTTACGTTTCTCGTTCAGCTTTTTTGTACAAACTTGTCATATGC
TTGTACAGCTCGTCCATGCCGAGAGTGATCCCGGCGGCGGTCACGAACTCCAGCAGGACCATGTGATCGC
GCTTCTCGTTGGGGTCTTTGCTCAGGGCGGACTGGTAGCTCAGGTAGTGGTTGTCGGGCAGCAGCACGGG
GCCGTCGCCGATGGGGGTGTTCTGCTGGTAGTGGTCGGCGAGCTGCACGCTGCCGTCCTCGATGTTGTGG
CGGATCTTGAAGTTCACCTTGATGCCGTTCTTCTGC
