>Addgene plasmid #53069 | pBullet-cg-n | addgene partial sequence | sequence record 86429 | NOSterm-R 5'-attgccaaatgtttgaacga-3'
CTCGTCCATGCCGAGAGTGATCCCGGCGGCGGTCACGAACTCCAGCAGGACCATGTGATCGCGCTTCTCG
TTGGGGTCTTTGCTCAGGGCGGACTGGGTGCTCAGGTAGTGGTTGTCGGGCAGCAGCACGGGGCCGTCGC
CGATGGGGGTGTTCTGCTGGTAGTGGTCGGCGAGCTGCACGCTGCCGTCCTCGATGTTGTGGCGGATCTT
GAAGTTGGCCTTGATGCCGTTCTTCTGCTTGTCGGCGGTGATATAGACGTTGTGGCTGATGTAGTTGTAC
TCCAGCTTGTGCCCCAGGATGTTGCCGTCCTCCTTGAAGTCGATGCCCTTCAGCTCGATGCGGTTCACCA
GGGTGTCGCCCTCGAACTTCACCTCGGCGCGGGTCTTGTAGTTGCCGTCGTCCTTGAAGAAGATGGTGCG
CTCCTGGACGTAGCCTTCGGGCATGGCGGACTTGAAGAAGTCGTGCTGCTTCATGTGGTCGGGGTAGCGG
CTGAAGCACTGCACGCCCCAGGTCAGGGTGGTCACGAGGGTGGGCCAGGGCACGGGCAGCTTGCCGGTGG
TGCAGATGAACTTCAGGGTCAGCTTGCCGTAGGTGGCATCGCCCTCGCCCTCGCCGGACACGCTGAACTT
GTGGCCGTTTACGTCGCCGTCCAGCTCGACCAGGATGGGCACCACCCCGGTGAACAGCTCCTCGCCCTTG
CTCACCATGGATCCCCCGGGACCGGTCCTCGAGACGTCAGTTTGACGGTCCCAGAAAACGAAAGAGACAC
AAACGAAAACGATGAAGAGCAGAGCAAGACGCTTTGGGCGCTTCAAGTAACTAGTAGGGTTGCAGTACCT
CCATTTGCTGCTGCTGCTACCCACTGATCTGCTCCCGCTAG
