>Addgene plasmid #53069 | pBullet-cg-n | addgene partial sequence | sequence record 86430 | pUC-4 5'-CAGTGAGCGAGGAAGCGGAAGAGCGCCCAA-3'
CGCGCGTTGGCCGATTCATTAATGCGGCCGCGAGCTCCCTACCCCTACTCCAAAAATGTCAAAGATACAG
TCTCAGAAGACCAAAGGGCTATTGAGACTTTTCAACAAAGGGTAATTTCGGGAAACCTCCTCGGATTCCA
TTGCCCAGCTATCTGTCACTTCATCGAAAGGACAGTAGAAAAGGAAGGTGGCTCCTACAAATGCCATCAT
TGCGATAAAGGAAAGGCTATCATTCAAGATGCCTCTGCCGACAGTGGTCCCAAAGATGGACCCCCACCCA
CGAGGAGCATCGTGGAAAAAGAAGACGTTCCAACCACGTCTTCAAAGCAAGTGGATTGATGTGACATCTC
CACTGACGTAAGGGATGACGCACAATCCCACCCCTACTCCAAAAATGTCAAAGATACAGTCTCAGAAGAC
CAAAGGGCTATTGAGACTTTTCAACAAAGGGTAATTTCGGGAAACCTCCTCGGATTCCATTGCCCAGCTA
TCTGTCACTTCATCGAAAGGACAGTAGAAAAGGAAGGTGGCTCCTACAAATGCCATCATTGCGATAAAGG
AAAGGCTATCATTCAAGATGCCTCTGCCGACAGTGGTCCCAAAGATGGACCCCCACCCACGAGGAGCATC
GTGGAAAAAGAAGACGTTCCAACCACGTCTTCAAAGCAAGTGGATTGATGTGACATCTCCACTGACGTAA
GGGATGACGCACAATCCCACTATCCTTCGCAAGACCCTTCCTCTATATAAGGAAGTTCATTTCATTTGGA
GAGGACAGCCCAGATCTTTGTTTGGGAATGGCTAGCGGGAGCAGATCAGTGGGTAGCAGCAGCAGCAAAT
GGAGGTACTGCAACCCTACTAGTTACTTGAAGCGCCCAA
