>Addgene plasmid #53069 | pBullet-cg-n | addgene partial sequence | sequence record 86431 | pPR244-F 5'-CCTCGAGGTCGACGGTATC-3'
CCGGGGTGGTGCCCATCCTGGTCGAGCTGGACGGCGACGTAAACGGCCACAAGTTCAGCGTGTCCGGCGA
GGGCGAGGGCGATGCCACCTACGGCAAGCTGACCCTGAAGTTCATCTGCACCACCGGCAAGCTGCCCGTG
CCCTGGCCCACCCTCGTGACCACCTTCGGCTACGGCCTGCAGTGCTTCGCCCGCTACCCCGACCACATGA
AGCAGCACGACTTCTTCAAGTCCGCCATGCCCGAAGGCTACGTCCAGGAGCGCACCATCTTCTTCAAGGA
CGACGGCAACTACAAGACCCGCGCCGAGGTGAAGTTCGAGGGCGACACCCTGGTGAACCGCATCGAGCTG
AAGGGCATCGACTTCAAGGAGGACGGCAACATCCTGGGGCACAAGCTGGAGTACAACTACAACAGCCACA
ACGTCTATATCATGGCCGACAAGCAGAAGAACGGCATCAAGGTGAACTTCAAGATCCGCCACAACATCGA
GGACGGCAGCGTGCAGCTCGCCGACCACTACCAGCAGAACACCCCCATCGGCGACGGCCCCGTGCTGCTG
CCCGACAACCACTACCTGAGCTACCAGTCCGCCCTGAGCAAAGACCCCAACGAGAAGCGCGATCACATGG
TCCTGCTGGAGTTCGTGACCGCCGCCGGGATCACTCTCGGCATGGACGAGCTGTACAAGCATATGACAAG
TTTGTACAAAAAAGCTGAACGAGAAACGTAAAATGATATAAATATCAATATATTAAATTAGATTTTGCAT
AAAAAACAGACTACATAATACTGTAAAACACAACATATCCAGTCACTATGAATCAACTACTTAGATGGTA
TTAGTGACCTGTAGTCGACCGACAGCCTTCCA
