LOCUS       Exported 8593 bp ds-DNA circular SYN 13-MAY-2021
DEFINITION  destination vector with cis-golgi marker (alpha-man I 49AA) -ECFP
            for tagged fluorescent protein (N-ter-EYFP) of plant gene.
ACCESSION   .
VERSION     .
KEYWORDS    pBullet-cg-n
SOURCE      synthetic DNA construct
  ORGANISM  synthetic DNA construct
REFERENCE   1 (bases 1 to 8593)
  AUTHORS   Lao J, Oikawa A, Bromley JR, McInerney P, Suttangkakul A,
            Smith-Moritz AM, Plahar H, Chiu TY, Gonzalez Fernandez-Nino SM,
            Ebert B, Yang F, Christiansen KM, Hansen SF, Stonebloom S, Adams PD,
            Ronald PC, Hillson NJ, Hadi MZ, Vega-Sanchez ME, Loque D, Scheller
            HV, Heazlewood1 JL
  TITLE     The Plant Glycosyltransferase Clone Collection for Functional
            Genomics.
  JOURNAL   Plant J. 2014 Jun 6. doi: 10.1111/tpj.12577.
  PUBMED    24905498
REFERENCE   2 (bases 1 to 8593)
  AUTHORS   .
  TITLE     Direct Submission
  JOURNAL   Exported May 13, 2021 from SnapGene Server 1.1.58
            http://www.snapgene.com
FEATURES             Location/Qualifiers
     source          1..8593
                     /organism="synthetic DNA construct"
                     /mol_type="other DNA"
     rep_origin      177..765
                     /direction=RIGHT
                     /label=ori
                     /note="high-copy-number ColE1/pMB1/pBR322/pUC origin of
                     replication"
     primer_bind     666..685
                     /label=pBR322ori-F
                     /note="pBR322 origin, forward primer"
     primer_bind     919..936
                     /label=L4440
                     /note="L4440 vector, forward primer"
     promoter        1406..1751
                     /label=CaMV 35S promoter
                     /note="strong constitutive promoter from cauliflower mosaic
                     virus"
     CDS             1949..2668
                     /codon_start=1
                     /product="enhanced CFP"
                     /label=ECFP
                     /note="mammalian codon-optimized"
                     /translation="MVSKGEELFTGVVPILVELDGDVNGHKFSVSGEGEGDATYGKLTL
                     KFICTTGKLPVPWPTLVTTLTWGVQCFSRYPDHMKQHDFFKSAMPEGYVQERTIFFKDD
                     GNYKTRAEVKFEGDTLVNRIELKGIDFKEDGNILGHKLEYNYISHNVYITADKQKNGIK
                     ANFKIRHNIEDGSVQLADHYQQNTPIGDGPVLLPDNHYLSTQSALSKDPNEKRDHMVLL
                     EFVTAAGITLGMDELYK"
     terminator      2687..2939
                     /label=NOS terminator
                     /note="nopaline synthase terminator and poly(A) signal"
     CDS             3107..3901
                     /codon_start=1
                     /gene="aph(3')-II (or nptII)"
                     /product="aminoglycoside phosphotransferase from Tn5"
                     /label=NeoR/KanR
                     /note="confers resistance to neomycin, kanamycin, and G418
                     (Geneticin(R))"
                     /translation="MIEQDGLHAGSPAAWVERLFGYDWAQQTIGCSDAAVFRLSAQGRP
                     VLFVKTDLSGALNELQDEAARLSWLATTGVPCAAVLDVVTEAGRDWLLLGEVPGQDLLS
                     SHLAPAEKVSIMADAMRRLHTLDPATCPFDHQAKHRIERARTRMEAGLVDQDDLDEEHQ
                     GLAPAELFARLKASMPDGEDLVVTHGDACLPNIMVENGRFSGFIDCGRLGVADRYQDIA
                     LATRDIAEELGGEWADRFLVLYGIAAPDSQRIAFYRLLDEFF"
     primer_bind     complement(3161..3180)
                     /label=Neo-R
                     /note="Neomycin resistance gene, reverse primer"
     primer_bind     3771..3790
                     /label=Neo-F
                     /note="Neomycin resistance gene, forward primer"
     primer_bind     complement(3929..3947)
                     /label=pBRforEco
                     /note="pBR322 vectors, upsteam of EcoRI site, forward
                     primer"
     promoter        4015..4119
                     /gene="bla"
                     /label=AmpR promoter
     CDS             4120..4980
                     /codon_start=1
                     /gene="bla"
                     /product="beta-lactamase"
                     /label=AmpR
                     /note="confers resistance to ampicillin, carbenicillin, and
                     related antibiotics"
                     /translation="MSIQHFRVALIPFFAAFCLPVFAHPETLVKVKDAEDQLGARVGYI
                     ELDLNSGKILESFRPEERFPMMSTFKVLLCGAVLSRIDAGQEQLGRRIHYSQNDLVEYS
                     PVTEKHLTDGMTVRELCSAAITMSDNTAANLLLTTIGGPKELTAFLHNMGDHVTRLDRW
                     EPELNEAIPNDERDTTMPVAMATTLRKLLTGELLTLASRQQLIDWMEADKVAGPLLRSA
                     LPAGWFIADKSGAGERGSRGIIAALGPDGKPSRIVVIYTTGSQATMDERNRQIAEIGAS
                     LIKHW"
     primer_bind     complement(4338..4357)
                     /label=Amp-R
                     /note="Ampicillin resistance gene, reverse primer"
     promoter        5005..5349
                     /label=CaMV 35S promoter
                     /note="strong constitutive promoter from cauliflower mosaic
                     virus"
     primer_bind     5351..5367
                     /label=pBluescriptKS
                     /note="For pBluescript vector"
     primer_bind     5352..5368
                     /label=KS primer
                     /note="common sequencing primer, one of multiple similar
                     variants"
     CDS             5377..6093
                     /codon_start=1
                     /product="enhanced YFP"
                     /label=EYFP
                     /note="mammalian codon-optimized"
                     /translation="MVSKGEELFTGVVPILVELDGDVNGHKFSVSGEGEGDATYGKLTL
                     KFICTTGKLPVPWPTLVTTFGYGLQCFARYPDHMKQHDFFKSAMPEGYVQERTIFFKDD
                     GNYKTRAEVKFEGDTLVNRIELKGIDFKEDGNILGHKLEYNYNSHNVYIMADKQKNGIK
                     VNFKIRHNIEDGSVQLADHYQQNTPIGDGPVLLPDNHYLSYQSALSKDPNEKRDHMVLL
                     EFVTAAGITLGMDELYK"
     protein_bind    6100..6224
                     /gene="mutant version of attR"
                     /label=attR1
                     /bound_moiety="LR Clonase(TM)"
                     /note="recombination site for the Gateway(R) LR reaction"
     CDS             complement(6653..6958)
                     /codon_start=1
                     /gene="ccdB"
                     /product="CcdB, a bacterial toxin that poisons DNA gyrase"
                     /label=ccdB
                     /note="Plasmids containing the ccdB gene cannot be
                     propagated in standard E. coli strains."
                     /translation="MQFKVYTYKRESRYRLFVDVQSDIIDTPGRRMVIPLASARLLSDK
                     VSRELYPVVHIGDESWRMMTTDMASVPVSVIGEEVADLSHRENDIKNAINLMFWGI"
     primer_bind     complement(6755..6774)
                     /label=ccdB-fwd
                     /note="ccdB gene, forward primer"
     CDS             complement(7303..7962)
                     /codon_start=1
                     /gene="cat"
                     /product="chloramphenicol acetyltransferase"
                     /label=CmR
                     /note="confers resistance to chloramphenicol"
                     /translation="MEKKITGYTTVDISQWHRKEHFEAFQSVAQCTYNQTVQLDITAFL
                     KTVKKNKHKFYPAFIHILARLMNAHPEFRMAMKDGELVIWDSVHPCYTVFHEQTETFSS
                     LWSEYHDDFRQFLHIYSQDVACYGENLAYFPKGFIENMFFVSANPWVSFTSFDLNVANM
                     DNFFAPVFTMGKYYTQGDKVLMPLAIQVHHAVCDGFHVGRMLNELQQYCDEWQGGA"
     primer_bind     7877..7896
                     /label=CAT-R
                     /note="Chloramphenicol resistance gene, reverse primer"
     promoter        complement(7963..8065)
                     /label=cat promoter
                     /note="promoter of the E. coli cat gene encoding
                     chloramphenicol acetyltransferase"
     protein_bind    complement(8243..8367)
                     /gene="mutant version of attR"
                     /label=attR2
                     /bound_moiety="LR Clonase(TM)"
                     /note="recombination site for the Gateway(R) LR reaction"
ORIGIN
        1 acgcgtctgt cagaccaagt ttactcatat atactttaga ttgatttaaa acttcatttt
       61 taatttaaaa ggatctaggt gaagatcctt tttgataatc tcatgaccaa aatcccttaa
      121 cgtgagtttt cgttccactg agcgtcagac cccgtagaaa agatcaaagg atcttcttga
      181 gatccttttt ttctgcgcgt aatctgctgc ttgcaaacaa aaaaaccacc gctaccagcg
      241 gtggtttgtt tgccggatca agagctacca actctttttc cgaaggtaac tggcttcagc
      301 agagcgcaga taccaaatac tgttcttcta gtgtagccgt agttaggcca ccacttcaag
      361 aactctgtag caccgcctac atacctcgct ctgctaatcc tgttaccagt ggctgctgcc
      421 agtggcgata agtcgtgtct taccgggttg gactcaagac gatagttacc ggataaggcg
      481 cagcggtcgg gctgaacggg gggttcgtgc acacagccca gcttggagcg aacgacctac
      541 accgaactga gatacctaca gcgtgagcta tgagaaagcg ccacgcttcc cgaagggaga
      601 aaggcggaca ggtatccggt aagcggcagg gtcggaacag gagagcgcac gagggagctt
      661 ccagggggaa acgcctggta tctttatagt cctgtcgggt ttcgccacct ctgacttgag
      721 cgtcgatttt tgtgatgctc gtcagggggg cggagcctat ggaaaaacgc cagcaacgcg
      781 gcctttttac ggttcctggc cttttgctgg ccttttgctc acatgttctt tcctgcgtta
      841 tcccctgatt ctgtggataa ccgtattacc gcctttgagt gagctgatac cgctcgccgc
      901 agccgaacga ccgagcgcag cgagtcagtg agcgaggaag cggaagagcg cccaatacgc
      961 aaaccgcctc tccccgcgcg ttggccgatt cattaatgcg gccgcgagct ccctacccct
     1021 actccaaaaa tgtcaaagat acagtctcag aagaccaaag ggctattgag acttttcaac
     1081 aaagggtaat ttcgggaaac ctcctcggat tccattgccc agctatctgt cacttcatcg
     1141 aaaggacagt agaaaaggaa ggtggctcct acaaatgcca tcattgcgat aaaggaaagg
     1201 ctatcattca agatgcctct gccgacagtg gtcccaaaga tggaccccca cccacgagga
     1261 gcatcgtgga aaaagaagac gttccaacca cgtcttcaaa gcaagtggat tgatgtgaca
     1321 tctccactga cgtaagggat gacgcacaat cccaccccta ctccaaaaat gtcaaagata
     1381 cagtctcaga agaccaaagg gctattgaga cttttcaaca aagggtaatt tcgggaaacc
     1441 tcctcggatt ccattgccca gctatctgtc acttcatcga aaggacagta gaaaaggaag
     1501 gtggctccta caaatgccat cattgcgata aaggaaaggc tatcattcaa gatgcctctg
     1561 ccgacagtgg tcccaaagat ggacccccac ccacgaggag catcgtggaa aaagaagacg
     1621 ttccaaccac gtcttcaaag caagtggatt gatgtgacat ctccactgac gtaagggatg
     1681 acgcacaatc ccactatcct tcgcaagacc cttcctctat ataaggaagt tcatttcatt
     1741 tggagaggac agcccagatc tttgtttggg aatggctagc gggagcagat cagtgggtag
     1801 cagcagcagc aaatggaggt actgcaaccc tactagttac ttgaagcgcc caaagcgtct
     1861 tgctctgctc ttcatcgttt tcgtttgtgt ctctttcgtt ttctgggacc gtcaaactga
     1921 cgtctcgagg accggtcccg ggggatccat ggtgagcaag ggcgaggagc tgttcaccgg
     1981 ggtggtgccc atcctggtcg agctggacgg cgacgtaaac ggccacaagt tcagcgtgtc
     2041 cggcgagggc gagggcgatg ccacctacgg caagctgacc ctgaagttca tctgcaccac
     2101 cggcaagctg cccgtgccct ggcccaccct cgtgaccacc ctgacctggg gcgtgcagtg
     2161 cttcagccgc taccccgacc acatgaagca gcacgacttc ttcaagtccg ccatgcccga
     2221 aggctacgtc caggagcgca ccatcttctt caaggacgac ggcaactaca agacccgcgc
     2281 cgaggtgaag ttcgagggcg acaccctggt gaaccgcatc gagctgaagg gcatcgactt
     2341 caaggaggac ggcaacatcc tggggcacaa gctggagtac aactacatca gccacaacgt
     2401 ctatatcacc gccgacaagc agaagaacgg catcaaggcc aacttcaaga tccgccacaa
     2461 catcgaggac ggcagcgtgc agctcgccga ccactaccag cagaacaccc ccatcggcga
     2521 cggccccgtg ctgctgcccg acaaccacta cctgagcacc cagtccgccc tgagcaaaga
     2581 ccccaacgag aagcgcgatc acatggtcct gctggagttc gtgaccgccg ccgggatcac
     2641 tctcggcatg gacgagctgt acaagtaaag cggcggcccg gctgcagatc gttcaaacat
     2701 ttggcaataa agtttcttaa gattgaatcc tgttgccggt cttgcgatga ttatcatata
     2761 atttctgttg aattacgtta agcatgtaat aattaacatg taatgcatga cgttatttat
     2821 gagatgggtt tttatgatta gagtcccgca attatacatt taatacgcga tagaaaacaa
     2881 aatatagcgc gcaaactagg ataaattatc gcgcgcggtg tcatctatgt tactagatcc
     2941 gatgataagc tgtcaaacat gagagctccc ggaattgcca gctggggcgc cctctggtaa
     3001 ggttgggaag ccctgcaaag taaactggat ggctttctcg ccgccaagga tctgatggcg
     3061 caggggatca agctctgatc aagagacagg atgaggatcg tttcgcatga ttgaacaaga
     3121 tggattgcac gcaggttctc cggccgcttg ggtggagagg ctattcggct atgactgggc
     3181 acaacagaca atcggctgct ctgatgccgc cgtgttccgg ctgtcagcgc aggggcgccc
     3241 ggttcttttt gtcaagaccg acctgtccgg tgccctgaat gaactgcaag acgaggcagc
     3301 gcggctatcg tggctggcca cgacgggcgt tccttgcgca gctgtgctcg acgttgtcac
     3361 tgaagcggga agggactggc tgctattggg cgaagtgccg gggcaggatc tcctgtcatc
     3421 tcaccttgct cctgccgaga aagtatccat catggctgat gcaatgcggc ggctgcatac
     3481 gcttgatccg gctacctgcc cattcgacca ccaagcgaaa catcgcatcg agcgagcacg
     3541 tactcggatg gaagccggtc ttgtcgatca ggatgatctg gacgaagagc atcaggggct
     3601 cgcgccagcc gaactgttcg ccaggctcaa ggcgagcatg cccgacggcg aggatctcgt
     3661 cgtgacccat ggcgatgcct gcttgccgaa tatcatggtg gaaaatggcc gcttttctgg
     3721 attcatcgac tgtggccggc tgggtgtggc ggaccgctat caggacatag cgttggctac
     3781 ccgtgatatt gctgaagagc ttggcggcga atgggctgac cgcttcctcg tgctttacgg
     3841 tatcgccgct cccgattcgc agcgcatcgc cttctatcgc cttcttgacg agttcttctg
     3901 acacgtgtta attcttgaag acgaaagggc ctcgtgatac gcctattttt ataggttaat
     3961 gtcatgataa taatggtttc ttagacgtca ggtggcactt ttcggggaaa tgtgcgcgga
     4021 acccctattt gtttattttt ctaaatacat tcaaatatgt atccgctcat gagacaataa
     4081 ccctgataaa tgcttcaata atattgaaaa aggaagagta tgagtattca acatttccgt
     4141 gtcgccctta ttcccttttt tgcggcattt tgccttcctg tttttgctca cccagaaacg
     4201 ctggtgaaag taaaagatgc tgaagatcag ttgggtgcac gagtgggtta catcgaactg
     4261 gatctcaaca gcggtaagat ccttgagagt tttcgccccg aagaacgttt tccaatgatg
     4321 agcactttta aagttctgct atgtggcgcg gtattatccc gtattgacgc cgggcaagag
     4381 caactcggtc gccgcataca ctattctcag aatgacttgg ttgagtactc accagtcaca
     4441 gaaaagcatc ttacggatgg catgacagta agagaattat gcagtgctgc cataaccatg
     4501 agtgataaca ctgcggccaa cttacttctg acaacgatcg gaggaccgaa ggagctaacc
     4561 gcttttttgc acaacatggg ggatcatgta actcgccttg atcgttggga accggagctg
     4621 aatgaagcca taccaaacga cgagcgtgac accacgatgc ctgtagcaat ggcaacaacg
     4681 ttgcgcaaac tattaactgg cgaactactt actctagctt cccggcaaca attaatagac
     4741 tggatggagg cggataaagt tgcaggacca cttctgcgct cggcccttcc ggctggctgg
     4801 tttattgctg ataaatctgg agccggtgag cgtgggtctc gcggtatcat tgcagcactg
     4861 gggccagatg gtaagccctc ccgtatcgta gttatctaca cgacggggag tcaggcaact
     4921 atggatgaac gaaatagaca gatcgctgag ataggtgcct cactgattaa gcattggtaa
     4981 gttaacagaa gaccagaggg ctattgagac ttttcaacaa agggtaatat cgggaaacct
     5041 cctcggattc cattgcccag ctatctgtca cttcatcgaa aggacagtag aaaaggaaga
     5101 tggcttctac aaatgccatc attgcgataa aggaaaggct atcgttcaag atgcctctac
     5161 cgacagtggt cccaaagatg gacccccacc cacgaggaac atcgtggaaa aagaagacgt
     5221 tccaaccacg tcttcaaagc aagtggattg atgtgatatc tccactgacg taagggatga
     5281 cgcacaatcc cactatcctt cgcaagaccc ttcctctata taaggaagtt catttcattt
     5341 ggagaggacc tcgaggtcga cggtatcgat aagcttatgg tgagcaaggg cgaggagctg
     5401 ttcaccgggg tggtgcccat cctggtcgag ctggacggcg acgtaaacgg ccacaagttc
     5461 agcgtgtccg gcgagggcga gggcgatgcc acctacggca agctgaccct gaagttcatc
     5521 tgcaccaccg gcaagctgcc cgtgccctgg cccaccctcg tgaccacctt cggctacggc
     5581 ctgcagtgct tcgcccgcta ccccgaccac atgaagcagc acgacttctt caagtccgcc
     5641 atgcccgaag gctacgtcca ggagcgcacc atcttcttca aggacgacgg caactacaag
     5701 acccgcgccg aggtgaagtt cgagggcgac accctggtga accgcatcga gctgaagggc
     5761 atcgacttca aggaggacgg caacatcctg gggcacaagc tggagtacaa ctacaacagc
     5821 cacaacgtct atatcatggc cgacaagcag aagaacggca tcaaggtgaa cttcaagatc
     5881 cgccacaaca tcgaggacgg cagcgtgcag ctcgccgacc actaccagca gaacaccccc
     5941 atcggcgacg gccccgtgct gctgcccgac aaccactacc tgagctacca gtccgccctg
     6001 agcaaagacc ccaacgagaa gcgcgatcac atggtcctgc tggagttcgt gaccgccgcc
     6061 gggatcactc tcggcatgga cgagctgtac aagcatatga caagtttgta caaaaaagct
     6121 gaacgagaaa cgtaaaatga tataaatatc aatatattaa attagatttt gcataaaaaa
     6181 cagactacat aatactgtaa aacacaacat atccagtcac tatgaatcaa ctacttagat
     6241 ggtattagtg acctgtagtc gaccgacagc cttccaaatg ttcttcgggt gatgctgcca
     6301 acttagtcga ccgacagcct tccaaatgtt cttctcaaac ggaatcgtcg tatccagcct
     6361 actcgctatt gtcctcaatg ccgtattaaa tcataaaaag aaataagaaa aagaggtgcg
     6421 agcctctttt ttgtgtgaca aaataaaaac atctacctat tcatatacgc tagtgtcata
     6481 gtcctgaaaa tcatctgcat caagaacaat ttcacaactc ttatactttt ctcttacaag
     6541 tcgttcggct tcatctggat tttcagcctc tatacttact aaacgtgata aagtttctgt
     6601 aatttctact gtatcgacct gcagactggc tgtgtataag ggagcctgac atttatattc
     6661 cccagaacat caggttaatg gcgtttttga tgtcattttc gcggtggctg agatcagcca
     6721 cttcttcccc gataacggag accggcacac tggccatatc ggtggtcatc atgcgccagc
     6781 tttcatcccc gatatgcacc accgggtaaa gttcacggga gactttatct gacagcagac
     6841 gtgcactggc cagggggatc accatccgtc gcccgggcgt gtcaataata tcactctgta
     6901 catccacaaa cagacgataa cggctctctc ttttataggt gtaaacctta aactgcattt
     6961 caccagcccc tgttctcgtc agcaaaagag ccgttcattt caataaaccg ggcgacctca
     7021 gccatccctt cctgattttc cgctttccag cgttcggcac gcagacgacg ggcttcattc
     7081 tgcatggttg tgcttaccag accggagata ttgacatcat atatgccttg agcaactgat
     7141 agctgtcgct gtcaactgtc actgtaatac gctgcttcat agcatacctc tttttgacat
     7201 acttcgggta tacatatcag tatatattct tataccgcaa aaatcagcgc gcaaatacgc
     7261 atactgttat ctggctttta gtaagccgga tccacgcggc gtttacgccc cgccctgcca
     7321 ctcatcgcag tactgttgta attcattaag cattctgccg acatggaagc catcacagac
     7381 ggcatgatga acctgaatcg ccagcggcat cagcaccttg tcgccttgcg tataatattt
     7441 gcccatggtg aaaacggggg cgaagaagtt gtccatattg gccacgttta aatcaaaact
     7501 ggtgaaactc acccagggat tggctgagac gaaaaacata ttctcaataa accctttagg
     7561 gaaataggcc aggttttcac cgtaacacgc cacatcttgc gaatatatgt gtagaaactg
     7621 ccggaaatcg tcgtggtatt cactccagag cgatgaaaac gtttcagttt gctcatggaa
     7681 aacggtgtaa caagggtgaa cactatccca tatcaccagc tcaccgtctt tcattgccat
     7741 acggaattcc ggatgagcat tcatcaggcg ggcaagaatg tgaataaagg ccggataaaa
     7801 cttgtgctta tttttcttta cggtctttaa aaaggccgta atatccagct gaacggtctg
     7861 gttataggta cattgagcaa ctgactgaaa tgcctcaaaa tgttctttac gatgccattg
     7921 ggatatatca acggtggtat atccagtgat ttttttctcc attttagctt ccttagctcc
     7981 tgaaaatctc gataactcaa aaaatacgcc cggtagtgat cttatttcat tatggtgaaa
     8041 gttggaacct cttacgtgcc gatcaacgtc tcattttcgc caaaagttgg cccagggctt
     8101 cccggtatca acagggacac caggatttat ttattctgcg aagtgatctt ccgtcacagg
     8161 tatttattcg gcgcaaagtg cgtcgggtga tgctgccaac ttagtcgact acaggtcact
     8221 aataccatct aagtagttga ttcatagtga ctggatatgt tgtgttttac agtattatgt
     8281 agtctgtttt ttatgcaaaa tctaatttaa tatattgata tttatatcat tttacgtttc
     8341 tcgttcagct ttcttgtaca aagtggtctg atctagagtc cgcaaaaatc accagtctct
     8401 ctctacaaat ctatctctct ctatttttct ccagaataat gtgtgagtag ttcccagata
     8461 agggaattag ggttcttata gggtttcgct catgtgttga gcatataaga aacccttagt
     8521 atgtatttgt atttgtaaaa tacttctatc aataaaattt ctaattccta aaaccaaaat
     8581 ccagtgaagc gct
//
